>Addgene plasmid #90114 | p5EmafbbE1 | addgene full sequence | sequence record 178511 | Addgene NGS Result
AAGGATCTTCTTGAGATCCTTTTTTTCTGCGCGTAATCTGCTGCTTGCAAACAAAAAAACCACCGCTACC
AGCGGTGGTTTGTTTGCCGGATCAAGAGCTACCAACTCTTTTTCCGAAGGTAACTGGCTTCAGCAGAGCG
CAGATACCAAATACTGTTCTTCTAGTGTAGCCGTAGTTAGGCCACCACTTCAAGAACTCTGTAGCACCGC
CTACATACCTCGCTCTGCTAATCCTGTTACCAGTGGCTGCTGCCAGTGGCGATAAGTCGTGTCTTACCGG
GTTGGACTCAAGACGATAGTTACCGGATAAGGCGCAGCGGTCGGGCTGAACGGGGGGTTCGTGCACACAG
CCCAGCTTGGAGCGAACGACCTACACCGAACTGAGATACCTACAGCGTGAGCTATGAGAAAGCGCCACGC
TTCCCGAAGGGAGAAAGGCGGACAGGTATCCGGTAAGCGGCAGGGTCGGAACAGGAGAGCGCACGAGGGA
GCTTCCAGGGGGAAACGCCTGGTATCTTTATAGTCCTGTCGGGTTTCGCCACCTCTGACTTGAGCGTCGA
TTTTTGTGATGCTCGTCAGGGGGGCGGAGCCTATGGAAAAACGCCAGCAACGCGGCCTTTTTACGGTTCC
TGGCCTTTTGCTGGCCTTTTGCTCACATGTTCTTTCCTGCGTTATCCCCTGATTCTGTGGATAACCGTAT
TACCGCCTTTGAGTGAGCTGATACCGCTCGCCGCAGCCGAACGACCGAGCGCAGCGAGTCAGTGAGCGAG
GAAGCGGAAGAGCGCCCAATACGCAAACCGCCTCTCCCCGCGCGTTGGCCGATTCATTAATGCAGCTGGC
ACGACAGGTTTCCCGACTGGAAAGCGGGCAGTGAGCGCAACGCAATTAATACGCGTACCGCTAGCCAGGA
AGAGTTTGTAGAAACGCAAAAAGGCCATCCGTCAGGATGGCCTTCTGCTTAGTTTGATGCCTGGCAGTTT
ATGGCGGGCGTCCTGCCCGCCACCCTCCGGGCCGTTGCTTCACAACGTTCAAATCCGCTCCCGGCGGATT
TGTCCTACTCAGGAGAGCGTTCACCGACAAACAACAGATAAAACGAAAGGCCCAGTCTTCCGACTGAGCC
TTTCGTTTTATTTGATGCCTGGCAGTTCCCTACTCTCGCGTTAACGCTAGCATGGATGTTTTCCCAGTCA
CGACGTTGTAAAACGACGGCCAGTCTTAAGCTCGGGCCCGAGTTAACGCTACCATGGAGCTCCAAATAAT
GATTTTATTTTGACTGATAGTGACCTGTTCGTTGCAACAAATTGATAAGCAATGCTTTTTTATAATGCCA
ACTTTGTATAGAAAAGTTGTTGTCGGTCGTCCACACTGTCTGCTATAGGAACCCGAGCAACTCCAGTTCA
GTTTGACCACTAAACTGAGTCAAAAGTGTCTGATCTCTGAAGCAGAACTCGGCTGGTCAGAACTGGTCTG
TTCTTGCTTCTCAGGCTGTTTTCTAGGGTGGATAATACCAGTGTCCTCTGTCTCTCTCAGCCTTCACGTG
AACAGCAGCGGCCGTGTGGCAGTGAGGATGGATGGGGATATATGGAGCTTCCTCTTTCACTTCCTAAATA
GGGGTCTGGTCAAGTGACTCTGGTGGAGAGTGAGGGGAGATGAAGTGAAGGAATGCAATGCGGCCGCAGG
CTTTGTGGTTTCCGTTCAGGATGTCCACTTGTTTCTGTGTTTCGAGCTCTGACAGCTTGTGGGGGTGTTT
GTGATTCATTTGTGATTTACTGTTTCACAAGAACATTCAATCAGTGAACCGACTCAGTTTGAGTAAGATC
TGCTACTGCTTTTAATATGATGCTATGAGGTGATGTAGTGCTGCCAAGTTTGTACAAAAAAGTTGAACGA
GAAACGTAAAATGATATAAATATCAATATATTAAATTAGATTTTGCATAAAAAACAGACTACATAATACT
GTAAAACACAACATATGCAGTCACTATGAACCAACTACTTAGATGGTATTAGTGACCTGTAGAATTCGAG
CTCTAGAGCTGCAGGGCGGCCGCGATATCCCCTATAGTGAGTCGTATTACATGGTCATAGCTGTTTCCTG
GCAGCTCTGGCCCGTGTCTCAAAATCTCTGATGTTACATTGCACAAGATAAAAATATATCATCATGAACA
ATAAAACTGTCTGCTTACATAAACAGTAATACAAGGGGTGTTATGAGCCATATTCAACGGGAAACGTCGA
GGCCGCGATTAAATTCCAACATGGATGCTGATTTATATGGGTATAAATGGGCTCGCGATAATGTCGGGCA
ATCAGGTGCGACAATCTATCGCTTGTATGGGAAGCCCGATGCGCCAGAGTTGTTTCTGAAACATGGCAAA
GGTAGCGTTGCCAATGATGTTACAGATGAGATGGTCAGACTAAACTGGCTGACGGAATTTATGCCTCTTC
CGACCATCAAGCATTTTATCCGTACTCCTGATGATGCATGGTTACTCACCACTGCGATCCCCGGAAAAAC
AGCATTCCAGGTATTAGAAGAATATCCTGATTCAGGTGAAAATATTGTTGATGCGCTGGCAGTGTTCCTG
CGCCGGTTGCATTCGATTCCTGTTTGTAATTGTCCTTTTAACAGCGATCGCGTATTTCGTCTCGCTCAGG
CGCAATCACGAATGAATAACGGTTTGGTTGATGCGAGTGATTTTGATGACGAGCGTAATGGCTGGCCTGT
TGAACAAGTCTGGAAAGAAATGCATAAACTTTTGCCATTCTCACCGGATTCAGTCGTCACTCATGGTGAT
TTCTCACTTGATAACCTTATTTTTGACGAGGGGAAATTAATAGGTTGTATTGATGTTGGACGAGTCGGAA
TCGCAGACCGATACCAGGATCTTGCCATCCTATGGAACTGCCTCGGTGAGTTTTCTCCTTCATTACAGAA
ACGGCTTTTTCAAAAATATGGTATTGATAATCCTGATATGAATAAATTGCAGTTTCATTTGATGCTCGAT
GAGTTTTTCTAATCAGAATTGGTTAATTGGTTGTAACACTGGCAGAGCATTACGCTGACTTGACGGGACG
GCGCAAGCTCATGACCAAAATCCCTTAACGTGAGTTACGCGTCGTTCCACTGAGCGTCAGACCCCGTAGA
AAAGATCA
Features (pLannotate 1.2.2; 10 found; start..end, strand, type, name):
     11..599     +  rep_origin     ori: high-copy-number ColE1/pMB1/pBR322/pUC origin of replication
    782..874     +  CDS            lacI (fragment): lac repressor; lacI; The lac repressor binds to the lac operator to inhibit transcription in E. coli. This inhibition can be relieved by adding lactose or isopropyl-β-D-thiogalactopyranoside (IPTG).
    929..956     -  terminator     rrnB T2 terminator: transcription terminator T2 from the E. coli rrnB gene
   1088..1131    +  terminator     rrnB T1 terminator: Escherichia coli rrnB; transcription terminator T1 from the E. coli rrnB gene
   1178..1214    -  CDS            lacZα (fragment): LacZα fragment of β-galactosidase; lacZ fragment
   1253..1338    +  protein_bind   attL1 (fragment): mutant version of attL; recombination site for the Gateway® LR reaction LR Clonase™
   1329..1349    +  protein_bind   attB4: mutant version of attB; core recombination site for the Gateway® BP reaction BP Clonase™
   1865..1988    +  protein_bind   attR1: mutant version of attR; recombination site for the Gateway® LR reaction LR Clonase™
   2061..2079    -  promoter       T7 promoter: promoter for bacteriophage T7 RNA polymerase
   2213..3022    +  CDS            KanR: aminoglycoside phosphotransferase; aph(3')-Ia; confers resistance to kanamycin in bacteria or G418 (Geneticin®) in eukaryotes
