[The description below was written by a language model from this plasmid's Addgene catalogue record and pLannotate feature annotations shown in this document.]
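Description:
p5EmafbbE1 is a 5' Gateway entry clone built on the pDONR P4-P1r backbone, carrying mafbbE1, an endothelial-specific enhancer sequence associated with the zebrafish (Danio rerio) mafbb gene. The sequenced plasmid is small, about 3.2 kb, and is maintained in E. coli through a high-copy ColE1/pUC-type origin of replication with selection by a kanamycin resistance gene (aminoglycoside phosphotransferase). Although catalogued as a bacterial expression vector, it functions as a cloning intermediate rather than as an expression construct. It contains no annotated reporter or eukaryotic promoter.

The enhancer itself is not annotated in the feature table, but it presumably occupies the roughly 500 bp unannotated interval between the two Gateway recombination elements. On the upstream side the annotation software calls a partial attL site overlapping an attB4 core. This pattern is consistent with the attL4 site expected after a BP reaction into pDONR P4-P1r, while the downstream site is attR1. These flanking sites allow the enhancer to be placed in the 5' position of a multisite Gateway LR reaction, upstream of a middle-entry element such as a reporter coding sequence, and assembled into a destination vector. rrnB T1 and T2 terminators upstream of the cassette insulate it from read-through transcription in bacteria, and a T7 promoter lies downstream of attR1. The short lacI and lacZα fragments are backbone remnants with no evident function. The associated study concerned identification of developmentally active endothelial enhancers in zebrafish, so the clone is most likely intended for building transgenes that test or exploit endothelial enhancer activity. The record does not specify downstream partners or any minimal promoter.
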