Addgene plasmid #90114: p5EmafbbE1
Purpose: 5' Gateway entry clone containing endothelial specific enhancer sequence of mafbb
Depositing lab: Nathan Lawson. Depositing organization: University of Massachusetts, Worcester. Publication: Robust Identification of Developmentally Active Endothelial Enhancers in Zebrafish Using FANS-Assisted ATAC-Seq. Quillien A, Abdalla M, Yu J, Ou J, Zhu LJ, Lawson ND. Cell Rep. 2017 Jul 18;20(3):709-720. doi: 10.1016/j.celrep.2017.06.070. PubMed 28723572.
Backbone
  Vector backbone: pDONR P4-P1r
  Vector type: Bacterial Expression
Growth in bacteria
  Bacterial resistance: Kanamycin, 50 μg/mL
  Growth temperature: 37°C
  Growth strain: DH5alpha
  Copy number: High Copy
Gene/Insert
  Gene/Insert name: mafbbE1
  Species: D. rerio (zebrafish)
  Cloning method: Gateway Cloning
Terms and licenses: Academic/Nonprofit Terms; Industry Terms: Not Available to Industry
How to cite: p5EmafbbE1 was a gift from Nathan Lawson (Addgene plasmid # 90114 ; http://n2t.net/addgene:90114 ; RRID:Addgene_90114)
